Addgene plasmid #59568: pTK299
Purpose: SIN SP6 P1234 (nsP2 P726S) SGP(14) Kozak L7Ae-P2A-EYFP 4xFF4
Depositing lab: Ron Weiss. Depositing organization: Massachusetts Institute of Technology. Publication: Mammalian synthetic circuits with RNA binding proteins for RNA-only delivery. Wroblewska L, Kitada T, Endo K, Siciliano V, Stillo B, Saito H, Weiss R. Nat Biotechnol. 2015 Aug 3. doi: 10.1038/nbt.3301. PubMed 26237515.
Backbone
  Vector backbone: SIN
Growth in bacteria
  Bacterial resistance: Ampicillin, 100 μg/mL
  Growth temperature: 37°C
  Growth strain: DH5alpha
  Copy number: Unknown
Gene/Insert
  Gene/Insert name: SGP(14) Kozak L7Ae-P2A-EYFP 4xFF4
Terms and licenses: Academic/Nonprofit Terms; Industry Terms: Not Available to Industry
How to cite: pTK299 was a gift from Ron Weiss (Addgene plasmid # 59568 ; http://n2t.net/addgene:59568 ; RRID:Addgene_59568)
