[The description below was written by a language model from this plasmid's Addgene catalogue record and pLannotate feature annotations shown in this document.]
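Description:
pTK299 is a bacterial plasmid that serves as an in vitro transcription template for a self-amplifying Sindbis virus (SIN) RNA replicon. It is maintained in E. coli through a high-copy ColE1/pUC-type origin and selected with ampicillin via the bla gene and its promoter. An SP6 promoter, annotated spanning the plasmid's numbering origin, sits immediately upstream of the viral sequence, so that SP6 RNA polymerase can produce the replicon RNA for introduction into mammalian cells. This fits the RNA-only delivery theme of the associated publication.

The replicon portion begins with the Sindbis nonstructural polyprotein P1234, about 7.5 kb, which encodes nsP1 to nsP4, including the RNA-dependent RNA polymerase that copies the genomic RNA and transcribes subgenomic RNA. According to the catalogue entry it carries a P726S substitution in nsP2; the record does not explain the reason for this change. In place of the viral structural genes, a subgenomic promoter variant designated SGP(14) drives a Kozak-initiated open reading frame encoding the Archaeoglobus fulgidus L7Ae protein, joined through a P2A self-cleaving peptide to EYFP. The annotation software identifies the EYFP as the monomeric A206K form. L7Ae binds K-turn RNA motifs and can therefore act as a translational repressor of transcripts carrying such motifs, while the yellow reporter tracks its expression.

The name also lists four FF4 sites downstream of the cassette. These are not annotated in the feature table but presumably represent repeated target sites for a synthetic small RNA, which would allow knockdown of the transcript. Together these parts make the construct a component for building post-transcriptional synthetic gene circuits on replicon RNA.
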