Features (pLannotate 1.2.2; 7 found; start..end, strand, type, name):
     60..7598    +  CDS            POLN_SINDV: Experimental evidence at protein level: Swiss-Prot protein existence level 1. [RNA-directed RNA polymerase nsP4]: RNA dependent RNA polymerase (PubMed:8107248, PubMed:7517863, PubMed:19036396). Replicates genomic and antigenomic RNA by recognizing replications specific signals. The early replication complex formed by the polyprotein P123 and nsP4 synthesizes minus-strand RNAs (PubMed:8107248, PubMed:7517863, PubMed:2529379). The late replication complex composed of fully processed nsP1-nsP4 is responsible for the production of genomic and subgenomic plus-strand RNAs (PubMed:8107248, PubMed:751
   7618..7974    +  CDS            rpl7ae: RL7A_ARCFU - Experimental evidence at protein level: Swiss-Prot protein existence level 1. Multifunctional RNA-binding protein that recognizes the K- turn motif in ribosomal RNA, the RNA component of RNase P, box H/ACA, box C/D and box C'/D' sRNAs. From Archaeoglobus fulgidus (strain ATCC 49558 / VC-16 / DSM 4304 / JCM 9628 / NBRC 100126).
   8041..8760    +  CDS            mEYFP: enhanced YFP with monomerizing A206K mutation (Zacharias et al., 2002) mammalian codon-optimized
   9249..9353    +  promoter       AmpR promoter: bla
   9354..10214   +  CDS            AmpR: β-lactamase; bla; confers resistance to ampicillin, carbenicillin, and related antibiotics
  10385..10973   +  rep_origin     ori: high-copy-number ColE1/pMB1/pBR322/pUC origin of replication
  11061..1       +  promoter       SP6 promoter (across the origin): promoter for bacteriophage SP6 RNA polymerase
>Addgene plasmid #59568 | pTK299 | depositor full sequence | sequence record 92973 | pTK299 sequence 11078 bps
ATTGACGGCGTAGTACACACTATTGAATCAAACAGCCGACCAATTGCACTACCATCACAATGGAGAAGCC
AGTAGTAAACGTAGACGTAGACCCCCAGAGTCCGTTTGTCGTGCAACTGCAAAAAAGCTTCCCGCAATTT
GAGGTAGTAGCACAGCAGGTCACTCCAAATGACCATGCTAATGCCAGAGCATTTTCGCATCTGGCCAGTA
AACTAATCGAGCTGGAGGTTCCTACCACAGCGACGATCTTGGACATAGGCAGCGCACCGGCTCGTAGAAT
GTTTTCCGAGCACCAGTATCATTGTGTCTGCCCCATGCGTAGTCCAGAAGACCCGGACCGCATGATGAAA
TATGCCAGTAAACTGGCGGAAAAAGCGTGCAAGATTACAAACAAGAACTTGCATGAGAAGATTAAGGATC
TCCGGACCGTACTTGATACGCCGGATGCTGAAACACCATCGCTCTGCTTTCACAACGATGTTACCTGCAA
CATGCGTGCCGAATATTCCGTCATGCAGGACGTGTATATCAACGCTCCCGGAACTATCTATCATCAGGCT
ATGAAAGGCGTGCGGACCCTGTACTGGATTGGCTTCGACACCACCCAGTTCATGTTCTCGGCTATGGCAG
GTTCGTACCCTGCGTACAACACCAACTGGGCCGACGAGAAAGTCCTTGAAGCGCGTAACATCGGACTTTG
CAGCACAAAGCTGAGTGAAGGTAGGACAGGAAAATTGTCGATAATGAGGAAGAAGGAGTTGAAGCCCGGG
TCGCGGGTTTATTTCTCCGTAGGATCGACACTTTATCCAGAACACAGAGCCAGCTTGCAGAGCTGGCATC
TTCCATCGGTGTTCCACTTGAATGGAAAGCAGTCGTACACTTGCCGCTGTGATACAGTGGTGAGTTGCGA
AGGCTACGTAGTGAAGAAAATCACCATCAGTCCCGGGATCACGGGAGAAACCGTGGGATACGCGGTTACA
CACAATAGCGAGGGCTTCTTGCTATGCAAAGTTACTGACACAGTAAAAGGAGAACGGGTATCGTTCCCTG
TGTGCACGTACATCCCGGCCACCATATGCGATCAGATGACTGGTATAATGGCCACGGATATATCACCTGA
CGATGCACAAAAACTTCTGGTTGGGCTCAACCAGCGAATTGTCATTAACGGTAGGACTAACAGGAACACC
AACACCATGCAAAATTACCTTCTGCCGATCATAGCACAAGGGTTCAGCAAATGGGCTAAGGAGCGCAAGG
ATGATCTTGATAACGAGAAAATGCTGGGTACTAGAGAACGCAAGCTTACGTATGGCTGCTTGTGGGCGTT
TCGCACTAAGAAAGTACATTCGTTTTATCGCCCACCTGGAACGCAGACCTGCGTAAAAGTCCCAGCCTCT
TTTAGCGCTTTTCCCATGTCGTCCGTATGGACGACCTCTTTGCCCATGTCGCTGAGGCAGAAATTGAAAC
TGGCATTGCAACCAAAGAAGGAGGAAAAACTGCTGCAGGTCTCGGAGGAATTAGTCATGGAGGCCAAGGC
TGCTTTTGAGGATGCTCAGGAGGAAGCCAGAGCGGAGAAGCTCCGAGAAGCACTTCCACCATTAGTGGCA
GACAAAGGCATCGAGGCAGCCGCAGAAGTTGTCTGCGAAGTGGAGGGGCTCCAGGCGGACATCGGAGCAG
CATTAGTTGAAACCCCGCGCGGTCACGTAAGGATAATACCTCAAGCAAATGACCGTATGATCGGACAGTA
TATCGTTGTCTCGCCAAACTCTGTGCTGAAGAATGCCAAACTCGCACCAGCGCACCCGCTAGCAGATCAG
GTTAAGATCATAACACACTCCGGAAGATCAGGAAGGTACGCGGTCGAACCATACGACGCTAAAGTACTGA
TGCCAGCAGGAGGTGCCGTACCATGGCCAGAATTCCTAGCACTGAGTGAGAGCGCCACGTTAGTGTACAA
CGAAAGAGAGTTTGTGAACCGCAAACTATACCACATTGCCATGCATGGCCCCGCCAAGAATACAGAAGAG
GAGCAGTACAAGGTTACAAAGGCAGAGCTTGCAGAAACAGAGTACGTGTTTGACGTGGACAAGAAGCGTT
GCGTTAAGAAGGAAGAAGCCTCAGGTCTGGTCCTCTCGGGAGAACTGACCAACCCTCCCTATCATGAGCT
AGCTCTGGAGGGACTGAAGACCCGACCTGCGGTCCCGTACAAGGTCGAAACAATAGGAGTGATAGGCACA
CCGGGGTCGGGCAAGTCAGCTATTATCAAGTCAACTGTCACGGCACGAGATCTTGTTACCAGCGGAAAGA
AAGAAAATTGTCGCGAAATTGAGGCCGACGTGCTAAGACTGAGGGGTATGCAGATTACGTCGAAGACAGT
AGATTCGGTTATGCTCAACGGATGCCACAAAGCCGTAGAAGTGCTGTACGTTGACGAAGCGTTCGCGTGC
CACGCAGGAGCACTACTTGCCTTGATTGCTATCGTCAGGCCCCGCAAGAAGGTAGTACTATGCGGAGACC
CCATGCAATGCGGATTCTTCAACATGATGCAACTAAAGGTACATTTCAATCACCCTGAAAAAGACATATG
CACCAAGACATTCTACAAGTATATCTCCCGGCGTTGCACACAGCCAGTTACAGCTATTGTATCGACACTG
CATTACGATGGAAAGATGAAAACCACGAACCCGTGCAAGAAGAACATTGAAATCGATATTACAGGGGCCA
CAAAGCCGAAGCCAGGGGATATCATCCTGACATGTTTCCGCGGGTGGGTTAAGCAATTGCAAATCGACTA
TCCCGGACATGAAGTAATGACAGCCGCGGCCTCACAAGGGCTAACCAGAAAAGGAGTGTATGCCGTCCGG
CAAAAAGTCAATGAAAACCCACTGTACGCGATCACATCAGAGCATGTGAACGTGTTGCTCACCCGCACTG
AGGACAGGCTAGTGTGGAAAACCTTGCAGGGCGACCCATGGATTAAGCAGCTCACTAACATACCTAAAGG
AAACTTTCAGGCTACTATAGAGGACTGGGAAGCTGAACACAAGGGAATAATTGCTGCAATAAACAGCCCC
ACTCCCCGTGCCAATCCGTTCAGCTGCAAGACCAACGTTTGCTGGGCGAAAGCATTGGAACCGATACTAG
CCACGGCCGGTATCGTACTTACCGGTTGCCAGTGGAGCGAACTGTTCCCACAGTTTGCGGATGACAAACC
ACATTCGGCCATTTACGCCTTAGACGTAATTTGCATTAAGTTTTTCGGCATGGACTTGACAAGCGGACTG
TTTTCTAAACAGAGCATCCCACTAACGTACCATCCCGCCGATTCAGCGAGGCCGGTAGCTCATTGGGACA
ACAGCCCAGGAACCCGCAAGTATGGGTACGATCACGCCATTGCCGCCGAACTCTCCCGTAGATTTCCGGT
GTTCCAGCTAGCTGGGAAGGGCACACAACTTGATTTGCAGACGGGGAGAACCAGAGTTATCTCTGCACAG
CATAACCTGGTCCCGGTGAACCGCAATCTTCCTCACGCCTTAGTCCCCGAGTACAAGGAGAAGCAACCCG
GCCCGGTCGAAAAATTCTTGAACCAGTTCAAACACCACTCAGTACTTGTGGTATCAGAGGAAAAAATTGA
AGCTCCCCGTAAGAGAATCGAATGGATCGCCCCGATTGGCATAGCCGGTGCAGATAAGAACTACAACCTG
GCTTTCGGGTTTCCGCCGCAGGCACGGTACGACCTGGTGTTCATCAACATTGGAACTAAATACAGAAACC
ACCACTTTCAGCAGTGCGAAGACCATGCGGCGACCTTAAAAACCCTTTCGCGTTCGGCCCTGAATTGCCT
TAACTCAGGAGGCACCCTCGTGGTGAAGTCCTATGGCTACGCCGACCGCAACAGTGAGGACGTAGTCACC
GCTCTTGCCAGAAAGTTTGTCAGGGTGTCTGCAGCGAGACCAGATTGTGTCTCAAGCAATACAGAAATGT
ACCTGATTTTCCGACAACTAGACAACAGCCGTACACGGCAATTCACCCCGCACCATCTGAATTGCGTGAT
TTCGTCCGTGTATGAGGGTACAAGAGATGGAGTTGGAGCCGCGCCGTCATACCGCACCAAAAGGGAGAAT
ATTGCTGACTGTCAAGAGGAAGCAGTTGTCAACGCAGCCAATCCGCTGGGTAGACCAGGCGAAGGAGTCT
GCCGTGCCATCTATAAACGTTGGCCGACCAGTTTTACCGATTCAGCCACGGAGACAGGCACCGCAAGAAT
GACTGTGTGCCTAGGAAAGAAAGTGATCCACGCGGTCGGCCCTGATTTCCGGAAGCACCCAGAAGCAGAA
GCCTTGAAATTGCTACAAAACGCCTACCATGCAGTGGCAGACTTAGTAAATGAACATAACATCAAGTCTG
TCGCCATTCCACTGCTATCTACAGGCATTTACGCAGCCGGAAAAGACCGCCTTGAAGTATCACTTAACTG
CTTGACAACCGCGCTAGACAGAACTGACGCGGACGTAACCATCTATTGCCTGGATAAGAAGTGGAAGGAA
AGAATCGACGCGGCACTCCAACTTAAGGAGTCTGTAACAGAGCTGAAGGATGAAGATATGGAGATCGACG
ATGAGTTAGTATGGATCCATCCAGACAGTTGCTTGAAGGGAAGAAAGGGATTCAGTACTACAAAAGGAAA
ATTGTATTCGTACTTCGAAGGCACCAAATTCCATCAAGCAGCAAAAGACATGGCGGAGATAAAGGTCCTG
TTCCCTAATGACCAGGAAAGTAATGAACAACTGTGTGCCTACATATTGGGTGAGACCATGGAAGCAATCC
GCGAAAAGTGCCCGGTCGACCATAACCCGTCGTCTAGCCCGCCCAAAACGTTGCCGTGCCTTTGCATGTA
TGCCATGACGCCAGAAAGGGTCCACAGACTTAGAAGCAATAACGTCAAAGAAGTTACAGTATGCTCCTCC
ACCCCCCTTCCTAAGCACAAAATTAAGAATGTTCAGAAGGTTCAGTGCACGAAAGTAGTCCTGTTTAATC
CGCACACTCCCGCATTCGTTCCCGCCCGTAAGTACATAGAAGTGCCAGAACAGCCTACCGCTCCTCCTGC
ACAGGCCGAGGAGGCCCCCGAAGTTGTAGCGACACCGTCACCATCTACAGCTGATAACACCTCGCTTGAT
GTCACAGACATCTCACTGGATATGGATGACAGTAGCGAAGGCTCACTTTTTTCGAGCTTTAGCGGATCGG
ACAACTCTATTACTAGTATGGACAGTTGGTCGTCAGGACCTAGTTCACTAGAGATAGTAGACCGAAGGCA
GGTGGTGGTGGCTGACGTTCATGCCGTCCAAGAGCCTGCCCCTATTCCACCGCCAAGGCTAAAGAAGATG
GCCCGCCTGGCAGCGGCAAGAAAAGAGCCCACTCCACCGGCAAGCAATAGCTCTGAGTCCCTCCACCTCT
CTTTTGGTGGGGTATCCATGTCCCTCGGATCAATTTTCGACGGAGAGACGGCCCGCCAGGCAGCGGTACA
ACCCCTGGCAACAGGCCCCACGGATGTGCCTATGTCTTTCGGATCGTTTTCCGACGGAGAGATTGATGAG
CTGAGCCGCAGAGTAACTGAGTCCGAACCCGTCCTGTTTGGATCATTTGAACCGGGCGAAGTGAACTCAA
TTATATCGTCCCGATCAGCCGTATCTTTTCCACTACGCAAGCAGAGACGTAGACGCAGGAGCAGGAGGAC
TGAATACTGACTAACCGGGGTAGGTGGGTACATATTTTCGACGGACACAGGCCCTGGGCACTTGCAAAAG
AAGTCCGTTCTGCAGAACCAGCTTACAGAACCGACCTTGGAGCGCAATGTCCTGGAAAGAATTCATGCCC
CGGTGCTCGACACGTCGAAAGAGGAACAACTCAAACTCAGGTACCAGATGATGCCCACCGAAGCCAACAA
AAGTAGGTACCAGTCTCGTAAAGTAGAAAATCAGAAAGCCATAACCACTGAGCGACTACTGTCAGGACTA
CGACTGTATAACTCTGCCACAGATCAGCCAGAATGCTATAAGATCACCTATCCGAAACCATTGTACTCCA
GTAGCGTACCGGCGAACTACTCCGATCCACAGTTCGCTGTAGCTGTCTGTAACAACTATCTGCATGAGAA
CTATCCGACAGTAGCATCTTATCAGATTACTGACGAGTACGATGCTTACTTGGATATGGTAGACGGGACA
GTCGCCTGCCTGGATACTGCAACCTTCTGCCCCGCTAAGCTTAGAAGTTACCCGAAAAAACATGAGTATA
GAGCCCCGAATATCCGCAGTGCGGTTCCATCAGCGATGCAGAACACGCTACAAAATGTGCTCATTGCCGC
AACTAAAAGAAATTGCAACGTCACGCAGATGCGTGAACTGCCAACACTGGACTCAGCGACATTCAATGTC
GAATGCTTTCGAAAATATGCATGTAATGACGAGTATTGGGAGGAGTTCGCTCGGAAGCCAATTAGGATTA
CCACTGAGTTTGTCACCGCATATGTAGCTAGACTGAAAGGCCCTAAGGCCGCCGCACTATTTGCAAAGAC
GTATAATTTGGTCCCATTGCAAGAAGTGCCTATGGATAGATTCGTCATGGACATGAAAAGAGACGTGAAA
GTTACACCAGGCACGAAACACACAGAAGAAAGACCGAAAGTACAAGTGATACAAGCCGCAGAACCCCTGG
CGACTGCTTACTTATGCGGGATTCACCGGGAATTAGTGCGTAGGCTTACGGCCGTCTTGCTTCCAAACAT
TCACACGCTTTTTGACATGTCGGCGGAGGATTTTGATGCAATCATAGCAGAACACTTCAAGCAAGGCGAC
CCGGTACTGGAGACGGATATCGCATCATTCGACAAAAGCCAAGACGACGCTATGGCGTTAACCGGTCTGA
TGATCTTGGAGGACCTGGGTGTGGATCAACCACTACTCGACTTGATCGAGTGCGCCTTTGGAGAAATATC
ATCCACCCATCTACCTACGGGTACTCGTTTTAAATTCGGGGCGATGATGAAATCCGGAATGTTCCTCACA
CTTTTTGTCAACACAGTTTTGAATGTCGTTATCGCCAGCAGAGTACTAGAAGAGCGGCTTAAAACGTCCA
GATGTGCAGCGTTCATTGGCGACGACAACATCATACATGGAGTAGTATCTGACAAAGAAATGGCTGAGAG
GTGCGCCACCTGGCTCAACATGGAGGTTAAGATCATCGACGCAGTCATCGGTGAGAGACCACCTTACTTC
TGCGGCGGATTTATCTTGCAAGATTCGGTTACTTCCACAGCGTGCCGCGTGGCGGATCCCCTGAAAAGGC
TGTTTAAGTTGGGTAAACCGCTCCCAGCCGACGACGAGCAAGACGAAGACAGAAGACGCGCTCTGCTAGA
TGAAACAAAGGCGTGGTTTAGAGTAGGTATAACAGGCACTTTAGCAGTGGCCGTGACGACCCGGTATGAG
GTAGACAATATTACACCTGTCCTACTGGCATTGAGAACTTTTGCCCAGAGCAAAAGAGCATTCCAAGCCA
TCAGAGGGGAAATAAAGCATCTCTACGGTGGTCCTAAATAGTCAGCATAGTGCCACCATGTACGTGAGAT
TTGAGGTTCCTGAGGACATGCAGAACGAAGCTCTGAGTCTGCTGGAGAAGGTTAGGGAGAGCGGTAAGGT
AAAGAAAGGTACCAACGAGACGACAAAGGCTGTGGAGAGGGGACTGGCAAAGCTCGTTTACATCGCAGAG
GATGTTGACCCGCCTGAGATCGTTGCTCATCTGCCCCTCCTCTGCGAGGAGAAGAATGTGCCGTACATTT
ACGTTAAAAGCAAGAACGACCTTGGAAGGGCTGTGGGCATTGAGGTGCCATGCGCTTCGGCAGCGATAAT
CAACGAGGGAGAGCTGAGAAAGGAGCTTGGAAGCCTTGTGGAGAAGATTAAAGGCCTTCAGAAGGGATCT
GGCGCCACCAACTTCTCTCTGCTGAAGCAGGCCGGCGACGTGGAGGAGAACCCAGGCCCAATGGTGAGCA
AGGGCGAGGAGCTGTTCACCGGGGTGGTGCCCATCCTGGTCGAGCTGGACGGCGACGTAAACGGCCACAA
GTTCAGCGTGTCCGGCGAGGGCGAGGGCGATGCCACCTACGGCAAGCTGACCCTGAAGTTCATCTGCACC
ACCGGCAAGCTGCCCGTGCCCTGGCCCACCCTCGTGACCACCTTCGGCTACGGCCTGCAGTGCTTCGCCC
GCTACCCCGACCACATGAAGCAGCACGACTTCTTCAAGTCCGCCATGCCCGAAGGCTACGTCCAGGAGCG
CACCATCTTCTTCAAGGACGACGGCAACTACAAGACCCGCGCCGAGGTGAAGTTCGAGGGCGACACCCTG
GTGAACCGCATCGAGCTGAAGGGCATCGACTTCAAGGAGGACGGCAACATCCTGGGGCACAAGCTGGAGT
ACAACTACAACAGCCACAACGTCTATATCATGGCCGACAAGCAGAAGAACGGCATCAAGGTGAACTTCAA
GATCCGCCACAACATCGAGGACGGCAGCGTGCAGCTCGCCGACCACTACCAGCAGAACACCCCCATCGGC
GACGGCCCCGTGCTGCTGCCCGACAACCACTACCTGAGCTACCAGTCCAAGCTGAGCAAAGACCCCAACG
AGAAGCGCGATCACATGGTCCTGCTGGAGTTCGTGACCGCCGCCGGGATCACTCTCGGCATGGACGAGCT
GTACAAGTAAGGCGCGCCCCGCTTGAAGTCTTTAATTAAACCGCTTGAAGTCTTTAATTAAACCGCTTGA
AGTCTTTAATTAAACCGCTTGAAGTCTTTAATTAAAACTAGTTAAAGAACGAGCAGTAATTCTAGGCGAT
CGCTCGAAAACTCGAGGAAGCGCAGTACATAATGCTGCGCAGTGTTGCCACATAACCACTATATTAACCA
TTTATCTAGCGGACGCCAAAAACTCAATGTATTTCTGAGGAAGCGTGGTGCATAATGCCACGCAGCGTCT
GCATAACTTTTATTATTTCTTTTATTAATCAACAAAATTTTGTTTTTAACATTTCAAAAAAAAAAAAAAA
AAAAAAAAAAAAAAAAAAAAAGGGGAATTCGAGCTCGGGAATTAATTCTTGAAGACGAAAGGGCCTCGTG
ATACGCCTATTTTTATAGGTTAATGTCATGATAATAATGGTTTCTTAGACGTCAGGTGGCACTTTTCGGG
GAAATGTGCGCGGAACCCCTATTTGTTTATTTTTCTAAATACATTCAAATATGTATCCGCTCATGAGACA
ATAACCCTGATAAATGCTTCAATAATATTGAAAAAGGAAGAGTATGAGTATTCAACATTTCCGTGTCGCC
CTTATTCCCTTTTTTGCGGCATTTTGCCTTCCTGTTTTTGCTCACCCAGAAACGCTGGTGAAAGTAAAAG
ATGCTGAAGATCAGTTGGGTGCACGAGTGGGTTACATCGAACTGGATCTCAACAGCGGTAAGATCCTTGA
GAGTTTTCGCCCCGAAGAACGTTTTCCAATGATGAGCACTTTTAAAGTTCTGCTATGTGGCGCGGTATTA
TCCCGTGTTGACGCCGGGCAAGAGCAACTCGGTCGCCGCATACACTATTCTCAGAATGACTTGGTTGAGT
ACTCACCAGTCACAGAAAAGCATCTTACGGATGGCATGACAGTAAGAGAATTATGCAGTGCTGCCATAAC
CATGAGTGATAACACTGCGGCCAACTTACTTCTGACAACGATCGGAGGACCGAAGGAGCTAACCGCTTTT
TTGCACAACATGGGGGATCATGTAACTCGCCTTGATCGTTGGGAACCGGAGCTGAATGAAGCCATACCAA
ACGACGAGCGTGACACCACGATGCCTGTAGCAATGGCAACAACGTTGCGCAAACTATTAACTGGCGAACT
ACTTACTCTAGCTTCCCGGCAACAATTAATAGACTGGATGGAGGCGGATAAAGTTGCAGGACCACTTCTG
CGCTCGGCCCTTCCGGCTGGCTGGTTTATTGCTGATAAATCTGGAGCCGGTGAGCGTGGGTCTCGCGGTA
TCATTGCAGCACTGGGGCCAGATGGTAAGCCCTCCCGTATCGTAGTTATCTACACGACGGGGAGTCAGGC
AACTATGGATGAACGAAATAGACAGATCGCTGAGATAGGTGCCTCACTGATTAAGCATTGGTAACTGTCA
GACCAAGTTTACTCATATATACTTTAGATTGATTTAAAACTTCATTTTTAATTTAAAAGGATCTAGGTGA
AGATCCTTTTTGATAATCTCATGACCAAAATCCCTTAACGTGAGTTTTCGTTCCACTGAGCGTCAGACCC
CGTAGAAAAGATCAAAGGATCTTCTTGAGATCCTTTTTTTCTGCGCGTAATCTGCTGCTTGCAAACAAAA
AAACCACCGCTACCAGCGGTGGTTTGTTTGCCGGATCAAGAGCTACCAACTCTTTTTCCGAAGGTAACTG
GCTTCAGCAGAGCGCAGATACCAAATACTGTCCTTCTAGTGTAGCCGTAGTTAGGCCACCACTTCAAGAA
CTCTGTAGCACCGCCTACATACCTCGCTCTGCTAATCCTGTTACCAGTGGCTGCTGCCAGTGGCGATAAG
TCGTGTCTTACCGGGTTGGACTCAAGACGATAGTTACCGGATAAGGCGCAGCGGTCGGGCTGAACGGGGG
GTTCGTGCACACAGCCCAGCTTGGAGCGAACGACCTACACCGAACTGAGATACCTACAGCGTGAGCATTG
AGAAAGCGCCACGCTTCCCGAAGGGAGAAAGGCGGACAGGTATCCGGTAAGCGGCAGGGTCGGAACAGGA
GAGCGCACGAGGGAGCTTCCAGGGGGAAACGCCTGGTATCTTTATAGTCCTGTCGGGTTTCGCCACCTCT
GACTTGAGCGTCGATTTTTGTGATGCTCGTCAGGGGGGCGGAGCCTATGGAAAAACGCCAGCAACGCGAG
CTCGTATGGACATATTGTCGTTAGAACGCGGCTACAATTAATACATAACCTTATGTATCATACACATACG
ATTTAGGTGACACTATAG
