>Addgene plasmid #59568 | pTK299 | addgene partial sequence | sequence record 95551 | SP6 5'-ATTTAGGTGACACTATAG-3'
AACAGCCGACCAATTGCACTACCATCACAATGGAGAAGCCAGTAGTAAACGTAGACGTAGACCCCCAGAG
TCCGTTTGTCGTGCAACTGCAAAAAAGCTTCCCGCAATTTGAGGTAGTAGCACAGCAGGTCACTCCAAAT
GACCATGCTAATGCCAGAGCATTTTCGCATCTGGCCAGTAAACTAATCGAGCTGGAGGTTCCTACCACAG
CGACGATCTTGGACATAGGCAGCGCACCGGCTCGTAGAATGTTTTCCGAGCACCAGTATCATTGTGTCTG
CCCCATGCGTAGTCCAGAAGACCCGGACCGCATGATGAAATATGCCAGTAAACTGGCGGAAAAAGCGTGC
AAGATTACAAACAAGAACTTGCATGAGAAGATTAAGGATCTCCGGACCGTACTTGATACGCCGGATGCTG
AAACACCATCGCTCTGCTTTCACAACGATGTTACCTGCAACATGCGTGCCGAATATTCCGTCATGCAGGA
CGTGTATATCAACGCTCCCGGAACTATCTATCATCAGGCTATGAAAGGCGTGCGGACCCTGTACTGGATT
GGCTTCGACACCACCCAGTTCATGTTCTCGGCTATGGCAGGTTCGTACCCTGCGTACAACACCAACTGGG
CCGACGAGAAAGTCCTTGAAGCGCGTAACATCGGACTTTGCAGCACAAAGCTGAGTGAAGGTAGGACAGG
AAAATTGTCGATAATGAGGAAGAAGGAGTTGAAGCCCGGGTCGCGGGTTT
