>Addgene plasmid #59568 | pTK299 | addgene partial sequence | sequence record 95623 | EGFP-N 5'-CGTCGCCGTCCAGCTCGACCAG-3'
TTGCTCACCATTGGGCCTGGGTTCTCCTCCACGTCGCCGGCCTGCTTCAGCAGAGAGAAGTTGGTGGCGC
CAGATCCCTTCTGAAGGCCTTTAATCTTCTCCACAAGGCTTCCAAGCTCCTTTCTCAGCTCTCCCTCGTT
GATTATCGCTGCCGAAGCGCATGGCACCTCAATGCCCACAGCCCTTCCAAGGTCGTTCTTGCTTTTAACG
TAAATGTACGGCACATTCTTCTCCTCGCAGAGGAGGGGCAGATGAGCAACGATCTCAGGCGGGTCAACAT
CCTCTGCGATGTAAACGAGCTTTGCCAGTCCCCTCTCCACAGCCTTTGTCGTCTCGTTGGTACCTTTCTT
TACCTTACCGCTCTCCCTAACCTTCTCCAGCAGACTCAGAGCTTCGTTCTGCATGTCCTCAGGAACCTCA
AATCTCACGTACATGGTGGCACTATGCTGACTATTTA
