>Addgene plasmid #59568 | pTK299 | addgene partial sequence | sequence record 96315 | P1234-F 5'-AGACGTAGACGCAGGAGCAG-3'
CATATTTTCGACGGACACAGGCCCTGGGCACTTGCAAAAGAAGTCCGTTCTGCAGAACCAGCTTACAGAA
CCGACCTTGGAGCGCAATGTCCTGGAAAGAATTCATGCCCCGGTGCTCGACACGTCGAAAGAGGAACAAC
TCAAACTCAGGTACCAGATGATGCCCACCGAAGCCAACAAAAGTAGGTACCAGTCTCGTAAAGTAGAAAA
TCAGAAAGCCATAACCACTGAGCGACTACTGTCAGGACTACGACTGTATAACTCTGCCACAGATCAGCCA
GAATGCTATAAGATCACCTATCCGAAACCATTGTACTCCAGTAGCGTACCGGCGAACTACTCCGATCCAC
AGTTCGCTGTAGCTGTCTGTAACAACTATCTGCATGAGAACTATCCGACAGTAGCATCTTATCAGATTAC
TGACGAGTACGATGCTTACTTGGATATGGTAGACGGGACAGTCGCCTGCCTGGATACTGCAACCTTCTGC
CCCGCTAAGCTTAGAAGTTACCCGAAAAAACATGAGTATAGAGCCCCGAATATCCGCAGTGCGGTTCCAT
CAGCGATGCAGAACACGCTACAAAATGTGCTCATTGCCGCAACTAAAAGAAATTGCAACGTCACGCAGAT
GCGTGAACTGCCAACACTGGACTCAGCGACATTCAATGTCGAATGCTTTCGAAAATATGCATGTAATGAC
GAGTATTGGGAGGAGTTCGCTCGGAAGCCAATTAGGATTACCACTGAGTTTGTCACCGCATATGTAGCTA
GACTGAA
