>Addgene plasmid #59568 | pTK299 | addgene partial sequence | sequence record 96989 | EGFP-C 5'-CATGGTCCTGCTGGAGTTCGTG-3'
CAAGTAAGGCGCGCCCCGCTTGAAGTCTTTAATTAAACCGCTTGAAGTCTTTAATTAAACCGCTTGAAGT
CTTTAATTAAACCGCTTGAAGTCTTTAATTAAAACTAGTTAAAGAACGAGCAGTAATTCTAGGCGATCGC
TCGAAAACTCGAGGAAGCGCAGTACATAATGCTGCGCAGTGTTGCCACATAACCACTATATTAACCATTT
ATCTAGCGGACGCCAAAAACTCAATGTATTTCTGAGGAAGCGTGGTGCATAATGCCACGCAGCGTCTGCA
TAACTTTTATTATTTCTTTTATTAATCAACAAAATTTTGTTTTTAACATTTCAAAAAAAAAAAAAAAAAA
AAAAAAAAAAAAAAAAAAGGGGAATTCGAGCTCGGGAATTAATTCTTGAAGACGAAAGGGCCTCGTGATA
CGCCTATTTTTATAGGTTAATGTCATGATAATAATGGTTTCTTAGACGTCAGGTGGCACTTTTCGGGGAA
ATGTGCGCGGAACCCCTATTTGTTTATTTTTCTAAATACATTCAAATATGTATCCGCTCATGAGACAATA
ACCCTGATAAATGCTTCAATAATATTGAAAAAGGAAGAGTATGAGTATTCAACATTTCCGTGTCGCCCTT
ATTCCCTTTTTTGCGGCATTTTGCCTTCCTGTTTTTGCTCACCCAGAAACGCTGGTGAAAGTAA
