>Addgene plasmid #59568 | pTK299 Sequencing Result | analyzer sequence | sequence record 98143
CGGCTGTTGTCTAGTTGTCGGAAAATCAGGTACATTTCTGTATTGCTTGAGACACAATCTGGTCTCGCTG
CAGACACCCTGACAAACTTTCTGGCAAGAGCGGTGACTACGTCCTCACTGTTGCGGTCGGCGTAGCCATA
GGACTTCACCACGAGGGTGCCTCCTGAGTTAAGGCAATTCAGGGCCGAACGCGAAAGGGTTTTTAAGGTC
GCCGCATGGTCTTCGCACTGCTGAAAGTGGTGGTTTCTGTATTTAGTTCCAATGTTGATGAACACCAGGT
CGTACCGTGCCTGCGGCGGAAACCCGAAAGCCAGGTTGTAGTTCTTATCTGCACCGGCTATGCCAATCGG
GGCGATCCATTCGATTCTCTTACGGGGAGCTTCAATTTTTTCCTCTGATACCACAAGTACTGAGTGGTGT
TTGAACTGGTTCAAGAATTTTTCGACCGGGCCGGGTTGCTTCTCCTTGTACTCGGGGACTAAGGCGTGAG
GAAGATTGCGGTTCACCGGGACCAGGTTATGCTGTGCAGAGATAACTCTGGTTCTCCCCGTCTGCAAATC
AAGTTGTGTGCCCTTCCC
